Addgene plasmid #38967: PTPRG
Purpose: Bacterial expression for structure determination; may not be full ORF
Depositing lab: Nicola Burgess-Brown. Depositing organization: University of Oxford.
Backbone
  Vector backbone: pNIC28-Bsa4
  Backbone manufacturer: SGC
  Vector type: Bacterial Expression
Growth in bacteria
  Bacterial resistance: Kanamycin, 50 μg/mL
  Growth temperature: 37°C
  Growth strain: Mach1
  Copy number: Low Copy
Gene/Insert
  Gene/Insert name: PTPRG (alt names: protein tyrosine phosphatase, receptor type, G; PDB:2H4V)
  Species: H. sapiens (human)
  Insert size (bp): 990
  GenBank ID: protein tyrosine phosphatase, receptor type, G
  Entrez Gene: PTPRG (a.k.a. HPTPG, PTPG, R-PTP-GAMMA, RPTPG)
  Tag / fusion protein: His Tev (N terminal on insert)
  Cloning method: Ligation Independent Cloning
  Sequencing primers: 5′ T7; 3′ T7-term
Terms and licenses: Academic/Nonprofit Terms; Industry Terms: Not Available to Industry
How to cite: PTPRG was a gift from Nicola Burgess-Brown (Addgene plasmid # 38967 ; http://n2t.net/addgene:38967 ; RRID:Addgene_38967)
