[The description below was written by a language model from this plasmid's Addgene catalogue record.]
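Description:
PTPRG is a bacterial expression plasmid built on the pNIC28-Bsa4 backbone from the SGC, designed to produce a fragment of human receptor-type protein tyrosine phosphatase gamma (PTPRG, also known as RPTPG or R-PTP-GAMMA) in E. coli for structure determination. It is selected with kanamycin and is recorded as low copy. The record does not give a feature table, so the origin of replication and other backbone elements are not explicitly stated.

The insert is about 990 bp of human PTPRG coding sequence, introduced by ligation-independent cloning. As the catalogue notes, it may not be the full open reading frame. An insert of this size can encode only part of this large receptor, in keeping with a crystallography construct trimmed to a defined domain, and the entry links it to a deposited PDB structure. The record does not specify which residues or which domain are included. The protein is expressed with an N-terminal His tag followed by a TEV protease site, so the product can be captured by immobilised metal affinity chromatography and the tag then cleaved off to leave near-native protein. The promoter is not named, but the listed sequencing primers (T7 forward and T7 terminator) indicate that the insert sits between T7 promoter and terminator regions, which implies T7 RNA polymerase-driven expression in a suitable host strain.

The construct is typically used for recombinant production and purification of the PTPRG fragment for crystallography and related biophysical or biochemical work on the phosphatase.
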