>Addgene plasmid #38967 | PTPRG | depositor partial sequence | sequence record 49025 | PTPRG sequence 990 bps
ATGCACCATCATCATCATCATTCTTCTGGTGTAGATCTGGGTACCGAGAACCTGTACTTCCAATCCATGA
AACAGTTTGTCAAACACATCGGTGAGCTCTATTCTAATAACCAGCATGGGTTCTCTGAGGATTTTGAGGA
AGTCCAGCGCTGTACTGCTGATATGAACATCACTGCAGAGCATTCCAATCATCCAGAAAACAAGCACAAA
AACAGATACATCAACATTTTAGCATATGATCACAGTAGGGTGAAGTTAAGACCTTTACCAGGAAAAGACT
CTAAGCACAGCGACTACATTAATGCAAACTATGTTGATGGTTACAACAAAGCAAAAGCCTACATTGCCAC
CCAAGGACCTTTGAAGTCTACATTTGAAGATTTCTGGAGGATGATTTGGGAACAAAACACTGGAATCATT
GTGATGATTACGAACCTTGTGGAAAAAGGAAGACGAAAATGTGATCAGTATTGGCCAACAGAGAACAGTG
AGGAATATGGAAACATTATTGTCACGCTGAAGAGCACAAAAATACATGCCTGCTACACTGTTCGTCGTTT
TTCAATCAGAAATACAAAAGTGAAAAAGGGTCAGAAGGGAAATCCCAAGGGTCGTCAGAATGAAAGGGTA
GTGATCCAGTATCACTATACACAGTGGCCTGACATGGGAGTTCCCGAGTATGCCCTTCCAGTACTGACTT
TCGTGAGGAGATCCTCAGCAGCTCGGATGCCAGAAACGGGCCCTGTGTTGGTGCACTGCAGTGCTGGTGT
GGGCAGAACAGGCACCTATATTGTAATAGACAGCATGCTGCAACAGATAAAAGACAAAAGCACAGTTAAC
GTCCTGGGATTCCTGAAGCATATCAGGACACAGCGTAACTACCTCGTCCAGACTGAGGAGCAGTACATTT
TCATCCATGATGCCTTGTTGGAAGCCATTCTTGGAAAGGAGACTGAAGTATAAGACAGTAAAGGTGGATA
CGGATCCGAA
