>Addgene plasmid #38967 | PTPRG | addgene partial sequence | sequence record 51767 | T7_term
GTTAGCAGCCGGATCTCAGTGGTGGTGGTGGTGGTGCTCGAGTGCGGCCGCAAGCTTGTCGACGGAGCTC
GAATTCGGATCCGTATCCACCTTTACTGTCTTATACTTCAGTCTCCTTTCCAAGAATGGCTTCCAACAAG
GCATCATGGATGAAAATGTACTGCTCCTCAGTCTGGACGAGGTAGTTACGCTGTGTCCTGATATGCTTCA
GGAATCCCAGGACGTTAACTGTGCTTTTGTCTTTTATCTGTTGCAGCATGCTGTCTATTACAATATAGGT
GCCTGTTCTGCCCACACCAGCACTGCAGTGCACCAACACAGGGCCCGTTTCTGGCATCCGAGCTGCTGAG
GATCTCCTCACGAAAGTCAGTACTGGAAGGGCATACTCGGGAACTCCCATGTCAGGCCACTGTGTATAGT
GATACTGGATCACTACCCTTTCATTCTGACGACCCTTGGGATTTCCCTTCTGACCCTTTTTCACTTTTGT
ATTTCTGATTGAAAAACGACGAACAGTGTAGCAGGCATGTATTTTTGTGCTCTTCAGCGTGACAATAATG
TTTCCATATTCCTCACTGTTCTCTGTTGGCCAATACTGATCACATTTTCGTCTTCCTTTTTCCACAAGGT
TCGTAATCATCACAATGATTCCAGTGTTTTGTTCCCAAATCATCCTCCAGAAATCTTCAAATGTAGACTT
CAAAGGTCCTTGGGTGGCAATGTAGGCTTTTGCTTTGTTGTAACCATCAACATAGTTTGCATTAATGTAG
TCGCTGTGCTTAGAGTCTTTTCCTGGTAAAGGTCTTAACTTCACCCTACTGTGATCATATGCTAAAATGT
TGATGTATCTGTTTTTGTGCTTG
