>Addgene plasmid #38967 | PTPRG | addgene partial sequence | sequence record 51768 | T7 5'-TAATACGACTCACTATAGGG-3'
TAAGAAGGAGATATACATATGCACCATCATCATCATCATTCTTCTGGTGTAGATCTGGGTACCGAGAACC
TGTACTTCCAATCCATGAAACAGTTTGTCAAACACATCGGTGAGCTCTATTCTAATAACCAGCATGGGTT
CTCTGAGGATTTTGAGGAAGTCCAGCGCTGTACTGCTGATATGAACATCACTGCAGAGCATTCCAATCAT
CCAGAAAACAAGCACAAAAACAGATACATCAACATTTTAGCATATGATCACAGTAGGGTGAAGTTAAGAC
CTTTACCAGGAAAAGACTCTAAGCACAGCGACTACATTAATGCAAACTATGTTGATGGTTACAACAAAGC
AAAAGCCTACATTGCCACCCAAGGACCTTTGAAGTCTACATTTGAAGATTTCTGGAGGATGATTTGGGAA
CAAAACACTGGAATCATTGTGATGATTACGAACCTTGTGGAAAAAGGAAGACGAAAATGTGATCAGTATT
GGCCAACAGAGAACAGTGAGGAATATGGAAACATTATTGTCACGCTGAAGAGCACAAAAATACATGCCTG
CTACACTGTTCGTCGTTTTTCAATCAGAAATACAAAAGTGAAAAAGGGTCAGAAGGGAAATCCCAAGGGT
CGTCAGAATGAAAGGGTAGTGATCCAGTATCACTATACACAGTGGCCTGACATGGGAGTTCCCGAGTATG
CCCTTCCAGTACTGACTTTCGTGAGGAGATCCTCAGCAGCTCGGATGCCAGAAACGGGCCCTGTGTTGGT
GCACTGCAGTGCTGGTGTGGGCAGAACAGGCACCTATATTGTAATAGACAGCATGCTGCAACAGATAAAA
GACAAAAGCACAGTTAACGTCCTGGGATTCCTGAAGCATATCAGGACACAGCGTAACTACCTCG
